>Addgene plasmid #217891 | p944-SWITCH-OVER insert: EF1a-Puro | addgene full sequence | sequence record 434053 | Addgene NGS Result
ATTTAGAAAAATAAACAAATAGGGGTTCCGCGCACATTTCCCCGAAAAGTGCCACCTGACGTCTAAGAAA
CCATTATTATCATGACATTAACCTATAAAAATAGGCGTATCACGAGGCCCTTTCGTCTCGCGCGTTTCGG
TGATGACGGTGAAAACCTCTGACACATGCAGCTCCCGGAGACGGTCACAGCTTGTCTGTAAGCGGATGCC
GGGAGCAGACAAGCCCGTCAGGGCGCGTCAGCGGGTGTTGGCGGGTGTCGGGGCTGGCTTAACTATGCGG
CATCAGAGCAGATTGTACTGAGAGTGCACCATATGCGGTGTGAAATACCGCACAGATGCGTAAGGAGAAA
ATACCGCATCAGGCGCCATTCGCCATTCAGGCTGCGCAACTGTTGGGAAGGGCGATCGGTGCGGGCCTCT
TCGCTATTACGCCAGCTGGCGAAAGGGGGATGTGCTGCAAGGCGATTAAGTTGGGTAACGCCAGGGTTTT
CCCAGTCACGACGTTGTAAAACGACGGCCAGTGAATTCGAGCTCGGTACCCGGGGATCCTCTAGAGTCGA
AGACCCCAAACAAGGCTTTTCTCCAAGGGATATTTATAGTCTCAAAACACACAATTACTTTACAGTTAGG
GTGAGTTTCCTTTTGTGCTGTTTTTTAAAATAATAATTTAGTATTTGTATCTCTTATAGAAATCCAAGCC
TATCATGTAAAATGTAGCTAGTATTAAAAAGAACAGATTATCTGTCTTTTATCGCACATTAAGCCTCTAT
AGTTACTAGGAAATATTATATGCAAATTAACCGGGGCAGGGGAGTAGCCGAGCTTCTCCCACAAGTCTGT
GCGAGGGGGCCGGCGCGGGCCTAGAGATGGCGGCGTCGGATCTCAGGCACCGGGCTTGCGGGTCATGCAC
CAGGTGCGCGGTCCTTCGGGCACCTCGACGTCGGCGGTGACGGTGAAGCCGAGCCGCTCGTAGAAGGGGA
GGTTGCGGGGCGCGGAGGTCTCCAGGAAGGCGGGCACCCCGGCGCGCTCGGCCGCCTCCACTCCGGGGAG
CACGACGGCGCTGCCCAGACCCTTGCCCTGGTGGTCGGGCGAGACTCCGACGGTGGCCAGGAACCACGCG
GGCTCCTTGGGCCGGTGCGGCGCCAGGAGGCCTTCCATCTGTTGCTGCGCGGCCAGCCGGGAACCGCTCA
ACTCGGCCATGCGCGGGCCGATCTCGGCGAACACCGCCCCCGCTTCGACGCTCTCCGGCGTGGTCCAGAC
CGCCACCGCGGCGCCGTCGTCCGCGACCCACACCTTGCCGATGTCGAGCCCGACGCGCGTGAGGAAGAGT
TCTTGCAGCTCGGTGACCCGCTCGATGTGGCGGTCCGGATCGACGGTGTGGCGCGTGGCGGGGTAGTCGG
CGAACGCGGCGGCGAGGGTGCGTACGGCCCTGGGGACGTCGTCGCGGGTGGCGAGGCGCACCGTGGGCTT
GTACTCGGTCATGGTGGCAGCGCTCTAGAACCGGTCCTGTGTTCTGGCGGCAAACCCGTTGCGAAAAAGA
ACGTTCACGGCGACTACTGCACTTATATACGGTTCTCCCCCACCCTCGGGAAAAAGGCGGAGCCAGTACA
CGACATCACTTTCCCAGTTTACCCCGCGCCACCTTCTCTAGGCACCGGATCAATTGCCGACCCCTCCCCC
CAACTTCTCGGGGACTGTGGGCGATGTGCGCTCTGCCCACTGACGGGCACCGGAGCCAATTCCCACTCCA
CGCGTCAATTCTGGGCGGCCGCAAAAAAAAAAAATAACTTCGTATAATGTATGCTATACGAAGTTATCAG
CATAGCTCTTAAACAGGTCTTCGACCTGCAGGCATGCAAGCTTGGCGTAATCATGGTCATAGCTGTTTCC
TGTGTGAAATTGTTATCCGCTCACAATTCCACACAACATACGAGCCGGAAGCATAAAGTGTAAAGCCTGG
GGTGCCTAATGAGTGAGCTAACTCACATTAATTGCGTTGCGCTCACTGCCCGCTTTCCAGTCGGGAAACC
TGTCGTGCCAGCTGCATTAATGAATCGGCCAACGCGCGGGGAGAGGCGGTTTGCGTATTGGGCGCTCTTC
CGCTTCCTCGCTCACTGACTCGCTGCGCTCGGTCGTTCGGCTGCGGCGAGCGGTATCAGCTCACTCAAAG
GCGGTAATACGGTTATCCACAGAATCAGGGGATAACGCAGGAAAGAACATGTGAGCAAAAGGCCAGCAAA
AGGCCAGGAACCGTAAAAAGGCCGCGTTGCTGGCGTTTTTCCATAGGCTCCGCCCCCCTGACGAGCATCA
CAAAAATCGACGCTCAAGTCAGAGGTGGCGAAACCCGACAGGACTATAAAGATACCAGGCGTTTCCCCCT
GGAAGCTCCCTCGTGCGCTCTCCTGTTCCGACCCTGCCGCTTACCGGATACCTGTCCGCCTTTCTCCCTT
CGGGAAGCGTGGCGCTTTCTCATAGCTCACGCTGTAGGTATCTCAGTTCGGTGTAGGTCGTTCGCTCCAA
GCTGGGCTGTGTGCACGAACCCCCCGTTCAGCCCGACCGCTGCGCCTTATCCGGTAACTATCGTCTTGAG
TCCAACCCGGTAAGACACGACTTATCGCCACTGGCAGCAGCCACTGGTAACAGGATTAGCAGAGCGAGGT
ATGTAGGCGGTGCTACAGAGTTCTTGAAGTGGTGGCCTAACTACGGCTACACTAGAAGAACAGTATTTGG
TATCTGCGCTCTGCTGAAGCCAGTTACCTTCGGAAAAAGAGTTGGTAGCTCTTGATCCGGCAAACAAACC
ACCGCTGGTAGCGGTGGTTTTTTTGTTTGCAAGCAGCAGATTACGCGCAGAAAAAAAGGATCTCAAGAAG
ATCCTTTGATCTTTTCTACGGGGTCTGACGCTCAGTGGAACGAAAACTCACGTTAAGGGATTTTGGTCAT
GAGATTATCAAAAAGGATCTTCACCTAGATCCTTTTAAATTAAAAATGAAGTTTTAAATCAATCTAAAGT
ATATATGAGTAAACTTGGTCTGACAGTTACCAATGCTTAATCAGTGAGGCACCTATCTCAGCGATCTGTC
TATTTCGTTCATCCATAGTTGCCTGACTCCCCGTCGTGTAGATAACTACGATACGGGAGGGCTTACCATC
TGGCCCCAGTGCTGCAATGATACCGCGAGACCCACGCTCACCGGCTCCAGATTTATCAGCAATAAACCAG
CCAGCCGGAAGGGCCGAGCGCAGAAGTGGTCCTGCAACTTTATCCGCCTCCATCCAGTCTATTAATTGTT
GCCGGGAAGCTAGAGTAAGTAGTTCGCCAGTTAATAGTTTGCGCAACGTTGTTGCCATTGCTACAGGCAT
CGTGGTGTCACGCTCGTCGTTTGGTATGGCTTCATTCAGCTCCGGTTCCCAACGATCAAGGCGAGTTACA
TGATCCCCCATGTTGTGCAAAAAAGCGGTTAGCTCCTTCGGTCCTCCGATCGTTGTCAGAAGTAAGTTGG
CCGCAGTGTTATCACTCATGGTTATGGCAGCACTGCATAATTCTCTTACTGTCATGCCATCCGTAAGATG
CTTTTCTGTGACTGGTGAGTACTCAACCAAGTCATTCTGAGAATAGTGTATGCGGCGACCGAGTTGCTCT
TGCCCGGCGTCAATACGGGATAATACCGCGCCACATAGCAGAACTTTAAAAGTGCTCATCATTGGAAAAC
GTTCTTCGGGGCGAAAACTCTCAAGGATCTTACCGCTGTTGAGATCCAGTTCGATGTAACCCACTCGTGC
ACCCAACTGATCTTCAGCATCTTTTACTTTCACCAGCGTTTCTGGGTGAGCAAAAACAGGAAGGCAAAAT
GCCGCAAAAAAGGGAATAAGGGCGACACGGAAATGTTGAATACTCATACTCTTCCTTTTTCAATATTATT
GAAGCATTTATCAGGGTTATTGTCTCATGAGCGGATACATATTTGAATGT
Features (pLannotate 1.2.2; 16 found; start..end, strand, type, name):
    127..162     +  CDS            rop (fragment): Rop protein, which maintains plasmids at low copy number; rop
    264..363     +  misc_feature   bom (fragment): basis of mobility region from pBR322
    369..526     -  CDS            lacZα (fragment): LacZα fragment of β-galactosidase; lacZ fragment
    523..560     +  misc_feature   MCS (fragment): pUC18/19 multiple cloning site
    569..882     -  promoter       U6 promoter: RNA polymerase III promoter for mouse U6 snRNA (Das et al., 1988)
    883..1482    -  CDS            PuroR (fragment): puromycin N-acetyltransferase; pac from Streptomyces; confers resistance to puromycin
   1507..1718    -  promoter       EF-1α core promoter: core promoter for human elongation factor EF-1α
   1784..1817    -  protein_bind   loxP: Cre-mediated recombination occurs in the 8-bp core sequence (GCATACAT). Cre recombinase
   1841..1863    +  misc_feature   MCS (fragment): pUC18/19 multiple cloning site
   1900..1916    -  protein_bind   lac operator: The lac repressor binds to the lac operator to inhibit transcription in E. coli. This inhibition can be relieved by adding lactose or isopropyl-β-D-thiogalactopyranoside (IPTG). lac repressor encoded by lacI
   1924..1954    -  promoter       lac promoter: promoter for the E. coli lac operon
   1969..1990    -  protein_bind   CAP binding site: CAP binding activates transcription in the presence of cAMP. E. coli catabolite activator protein
   2003..2095    -  CDS            lacI (fragment): lac repressor; lacI; The lac repressor binds to the lac operator to inhibit transcription in E. coli. This inhibition can be relieved by adding lactose or isopropyl-β-D-thiogalactopyranoside (IPTG).
   2278..2866    -  rep_origin     ori: high-copy-number ColE1/pMB1/pBR322/pUC origin of replication
   3037..3897    -  CDS            AmpR: β-lactamase; bla; confers resistance to ampicillin, carbenicillin, and related antibiotics
   3898..32      -  promoter       AmpR promoter (across the origin): bla
