[The description below was written by a language model from this plasmid's Addgene catalogue record and pLannotate feature annotations shown in this document.]
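Description:
p944-SWITCH-OVER insert: EF1a-Puro is a small (about 4 kb) pUC19-based donor plasmid that supplies the middle cassette for building Switch-OVER vectors of the CRISPR-Switch system, in which Cre recombination changes which sgRNA is active so that two loci can be edited sequentially. It is propagated in E. coli as a high-copy plasmid through the pUC/ColE1-type origin and selected with ampicillin via the β-lactamase gene and its promoter. Remnants of the pUC19 lac region (lacZα fragment, lac promoter and operator, CAP site, split multiple cloning site) flank the insert, which interrupts the cloning site.

The cassette, annotated on the reverse strand, consists of a single loxP site, an EF-1α core promoter driving the puromycin N-acetyltransferase gene, and a mouse U6 RNA polymerase III promoter. The catalogue purpose also describes a STOP element following the loxP site, which the feature table does not annotate separately. The catalogue lists hU6 as the promoter, but the only U6 element detected in this sequence is the mouse one, so the human U6 promoter is not evident here and may belong to the recipient vector. Although catalogued as lentiviral, this plasmid carries no LTRs or packaging elements itself. It is listed as an empty backbone and must be used together with the companion lentiviral vector p1071-Lenti-Single loxP, with Gibson assembly given as the cloning method. In the finished construct the EF-1α–Puro unit would allow puromycin selection of transduced mammalian cells, and the mouse U6 promoter would be available to drive an sgRNA. The record does not detail the exact assembly scheme or the logic of the switch.
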