Addgene plasmid #217891: p944-SWITCH-OVER insert: EF1a-Puro
Purpose: (Empty Backbone) insert vector for Switch-OVER: Single loxP-STOP-EF1a-Puro-mU6
Depositing lab: Ulrich Elling. Depositing organization: Institut fuer Molekulare Biotechnologie (IMBA). Publication: CRISPR-Switch regulates sgRNA activity by Cre recombination for sequential editing of two loci. Chylinski K, Hubmann M, Hanna RE, Yanchus C, Michlits G, Uijttewaal ECH, Doench J, Schramek D, Elling U. Nat Commun. 2019 Nov 29;10(1):5454. doi: 10.1038/s41467-019-13403-y. PubMed 31784531.
Backbone
  Vector backbone: pUC19
  Modifications to backbone: This plasmid must be used with p1071-Lenti-Single loxP. For further information please refer to Supplementary Figure 11 – Construction of Switch-OVER vectors, Chylinski, K., Hubmann, M., Hanna, R.E. et al. CRISPR-Switch regulates sgRNA activity by Cre recombination for sequential editing of two loci. Nat Commun 10, 5454 (2019). https://doi.org/10.1038/s41467-019-13403-y
  Vector type: Mammalian Expression, Lentiviral, Cre/Lox, CRISPR
  Promoter: hU6
  Selectable markers: Puromycin
Growth in bacteria
  Bacterial resistance: Ampicillin, 100 μg/mL
  Growth temperature: 37°C
  Growth strain: NEB Stable
  Copy number: High Copy
Gene/Insert
  Cloning method: Gibson Cloning
  Sequencing primers: 5′ GCATATACGATACAAGGCTGTTAGAGAG
Terms and licenses: Academic/Nonprofit Terms; Industry Terms: Not Available to Industry
How to cite: p944-SWITCH-OVER insert: EF1a-Puro was a gift from Ulrich Elling (Addgene plasmid # 217891 ; http://n2t.net/addgene:217891 ; RRID:Addgene_217891)
